>Addgene plasmid #146765 | pT7-EGFP-C1-HsR3HCC1_39-480-EBMmut_K | depositor full sequence | sequence record 289211 | Full Sequence
TAGTTATTAATAGTAATCAATTACGGGGTCATTAGTTCATAGCCCATATATGGAGTTCCGCGTTACATAA
CTTACGGTAAATGGCCCGCCTGGCTGACCGCCCAACGACCCCCGCCCATTGACGTCAATAATGACGTATG
TTCCCATAGTAACGCCAATAGGGACTTTCCATTGACGTCAATGGGTGGAGTATTTACGGTAAACTGCCCA
CTTGGCAGTACATCAAGTGTATCATATGCCAAGTACGCCCCCTATTGACGTCAATGACGGTAAATGGCCC
GCCTGGCATTATGCCCAGTACATGACCTTATGGGACTTTCCTACTTGGCAGTACATCTACGTATTAGTCA
TCGCTATTACCATGGTGATGCGGTTTTGGCAGTACATCAATGGGCGTGGATAGCGGTTTGACTCACGGGG
ATTTCCAAGTCTCCACCCCATTGACGTCAATGGGAGTTTGTTTTGGCACCAAAATCAACGGGACTTTCCA
AAATGTCGTAACAACTCCGCCCCATTGACGCAAATGGGCGGTAGGCGTGTACGGTGGGAGGTCTATATAA
GCAGAGCTCTCTGGCTAACTAGAGAACCCACTGCTTACTGGCTTATCGAAATTAATACGACTCACTATAG
GGAGACCCAAGCTCTAGCGCTACCGGTCGCCACCATGGTGAGCAAGGGCGAGGAGCTGTTCACCGGGGTG
GTGCCCATCCTGGTCGAGCTGGACGGCGACGTAAACGGCCACAAGTTCAGCGTGTCCGGCGAGGGCGAGG
GCGATGCCACCTACGGCAAGCTGACCCTGAAGTTCATCTGCACCACCGGCAAGCTGCCCGTGCCCTGGCC
CACCCTCGTGACCACCCTGACCTACGGCGTGCAGTGCTTCAGCCGCTACCCCGACCACATGAAGCAGCAC
GACTTCTTCAAGTCCGCCATGCCCGAAGGCTACGTCCAGGAGCGCACCATCTTCTTCAAGGACGACGGCA
ACTACAAGACCCGCGCCGAGGTGAAGTTCGAGGGCGACACCCTGGTGAACCGCATCGAGCTGAAGGGCAT
CGACTTCAAGGAGGACGGCAACATCCTGGGGCACAAGCTGGAGTACAACTACAACAGCCACAACGTCTAT
ATCATGGCCGACAAGCAGAAGAACGGCATCAAGGTGAACTTCAAGATCCGCCACAACATCGAGGACGGCA
GCGTGCAGCTCGCCGACCACTACCAGCAGAACACCCCCATCGGCGACGGCCCCGTGCTGCTGCCCGACAA
CCACTACCTGAGCACCCAGTCCGCCCTGAGCAAAGACCCCAACGAGAAGCGCGATCACATGGTCCTGCTG
GAGTTCGTGACCGCCGCCGGGATCACTCTCGGCATGGACGAGCTGTACAAGTCCGGACTCAGATCTCGAG
CTGTCACCCTGGCCCTTCTCTGCTTGGATGGTGTCTTCCTCTCCTCAGCCGAGAATGACTTCGTCCACCG
GATCCAGGAGGAACTGGACCGCTTTCTGCTGCAGAAGCAGCTGTCAAAGGTTCTTCTTTTCCCCCCACTC
TCCAGTCGCCTCCGGTACCTGATCCATAGAACAGCAGAGAATTTTGATCTCTTGAGCAGCTTCTCCGTTG
GGGAGGGCTGGAAGAGGAGGACGGTCATCTGTCACCAGGACATCAGGGTACCCAGTTCGGATGGCCTCTC
TGGCCCCTGCCGCGCTCCTGCCTCCTGCCCCAGCAGGTACCACGGTCCTCGGCCCATCTCCAACCAAGGA
GCAGCTGCGGTTCCCCGAGGTGCCCGGGCTGGCCGGTGGTATCGTGGACGCGAACCTGACCAGCCTTTGG
AAGTGCCCCGGGTGCTGCGCAAGCAGGAAGAATGGGGGCTGACCTCTACCTCGGTGCTCAAGAGAGAGGC
CCCAGCTGGCAGGGACCCAGAAGAGCCTGGAGATGTTGGTGCTGGAGACCCCAACTCTGATCAGGGACTC
CCTGTGCTGATGACTCAGGGAACAGAGGACCTAAAGGGCCCAGGACAAAGGTGTGAGAATGAGCCACTGC
TGGACCCTGTTGGCCCTGAGCCTCTGGGGCCTGAGAGTCAGTCAGGGAAGGGAGACATGGTGGAGATGGC
CACACGGTTTGGGTCCACCCTGCAGCTAGACCTGGAAAAGGGGAAGGAGAGTCTGTTGGAGAAGAGGCTG
GTGGCAGAGGAGGAAGAGGACGAAGAGGAGGTGGAAGAGGATGGCCCCAGCAGCTGCTCGGAGGACGATT
ACAGTGAGCTGCTGCAGGAGATCACAGACAACCTGACGAAGAAGGAGATTCAGATAGAGAAGATCCATTT
GGACACGTCCTCCTTCATGGAGGAGCTGCCTGGAGAGAAGGACCTTGCCCACGTGGTAGAGATCTATGAC
TTTGAACCAGCGCTCAAGACGGAGGACCTGCTGGCAACGTTTTCTGAGTTCCAAGAGAAGGGGTTCAGGA
TTCAGTGGGTGGATGATACTCACGCACTCGGCATCTTTCCCTGCCGGGCCTCAGCTGCGGAAGCCCTGAC
CCGGGAGTTCTCGGTGCTCAAGATCCGGCCCCTCACGCAGGGAACCAAGCAGTCAAAGCTCAAAGCCTTG
CAGAGGCCAAAACTCCTGCGTCTGGTGAAGGAGAGGCCACAGACAAATGCGACTGTGGCCCGGCGGCTGG
TGGCCCGGGCCCTGGGACTCCAACACAAAAAGAAAGAGCGGCCTGCTGTCCGGGGTCCGCTGCCGCCCTG
AGAATTCTGCAGTCGACGGTACCGCGGGCCCGGGATCCACCGGATCTAGATAACTGATCATAATCAGCCA
TACCACATTTGTAGAGGTTTTACTTGCTTTAAAAAACCTCCCACACCTCCCCCTGAACCTGAAACATAAA
ATGAATGCAATTGTTGTTGTTAACTTGTTTATTGCAGCTTATAATGGTTACAAATAAAGCAATAGCATCA
CAAATTTCACAAATAAAGCATTTTTTTCACTGCATTCTAGTTGTGGTTTGTCCAAACTCATCAATGTATC
TTAACGCGTAAATTGTAAGCGTTAATATTTTGTTAAAATTCGCGTTAAATTTTTGTTAAATCAGCTCATT
TTTTAACCAATAGGCCGAAATCGGCAAAATCCCTTATAAATCAAAAGAATAGACCGAGATAGGGT
[37 nt withheld, positions 3146-3182]
AAAGAACGTGGACTCCAACGTCAAAGG
[49 nt withheld, positions 3210-3258]
T
[91 nt withheld, positions 3260-3350]
G
[124 nt withheld, positions 3352-3475]
CAGGTGGCACTTTTCGGGGAAATGTGCGCGGAACCCCTATTTGTTTATTTTTCTAAATACATTCAAATAT
GTATCCGCTCATGAGACAATAACCCTGATAAATGCTTCAATAATATTGAAAAAGGAAGAGTCCTGAGGCG
GAAAGAACCAGCTGTGGAATGTGTGTCAGTTAGGGTGTGGAAAGTCCCCAGGCTCCCCAGCAGGCAGAAG
TATGCAAAGCATGCATCTCAATTAGTCAGCAACCAGGTGTGGAAAGTCCCCAGGCTCCCCAGCAGGCAGA
AGTATGCAAAGCATGCATCTCAATTAGTCAGCAACCATAGTCCCGCCCCTAACTCCGCCCATCCCGCCCC
TAACTCCGCCCAGTTCCGCCCATTCTCCGCCCCATGGCTGACTAATTTTTTTTATTTATGCAGAGGCCGA
GGCCGCCTCGGCCTCTGAGCTATTCCAGAAGTAGTGAGGAGGCTTTTTTGGAGGCCTAGGCTTTTGCAAA
GATCGATCAAGAGACAGGATGAGGATCGTTTCGCATGATTGAACAAGATGGATTGCACGCAGGTTCTCCG
GCCGCTTGGGTGGAGAGGCTATTCGGCTATGACTGGGCACAACAGACAATCGGCTGCTCTGATGCCGCCG
TGTTCCGGCTGTCAGCGCAGGGGCGCCCGGTTCTTTTTGTCAAGACCGACCTGTCCGGTGCCCTGAATGA
ACTGCAAGACGAGGCAGCGCGGCTATCGTGGCTGGCCACGACGGGCGTTCCTTGCGCAGCTGTGCTCGAC
GTTGTCACTGAAGCGGGAAGGGACTGGCTGCTATTGGGCGAAGTGCCGGGGCAGGATCTCCTGTCATCTC
ACCTTGCTCCTGCCGAGAAAGTATCCATCATGGCTGATGCAATGCGGCGGCTGCATACGCTTGATCCGGC
TACCTGCCCATTCGACCACCAAGCGAAACATCGCATCGAGCGAGCACGTACTCGGATGGAAGCCGGTCTT
GTCGATCAGGATGATCTGGACGAAGAGCATCAGGGGCTCGCGCCAGCCGAACTGTTCGCCAGGCTCAAGG
CGAGCATGCCCGACGGCGAGGATCTCGTCGTGACCCATGGCGATGCCTGCTTGCCGAATATCATGGTGGA
AAATGGCCGCTTTTCTGGATTCATCGACTGTGGCCGGCTGGGTGTGGCGGACCGCTATCAGGACATAGCG
TTGGCTACCCGTGATATTGCTGAAGAGCTTGGCGGCGAATGGGCTGACCGCTTCCTCGTGCTTTACGGTA
TCGCCGCTCCCGATTCGCAGCGCATCGCCTTCTATCGCCTTCTTGACGAGTTCTTCTGAGCGGGACTCTG
GGGTTCGAAATGACCGACCAAGCGACGCCCAACCTGCCATCACGAGATTTCGATTCCACCGCCGCCTTCT
ATGAAAGGTTGGGCTTCGGAATCGTTTTCCGGGACGCCGGCTGGATGATCCTCCAGCGCGGGGATCTCAT
GCTGGAGTTCTTCGCCCACCCTAGGGGGAGGCTAACTGAAACACGGAAGGAGACAATACCGGAAGGAACC
CGCGCTATGACGGCAATAAAAAGACAGAATAAAACGCACGGTGTTGGGTCGTTTGTTCATAAACGCGGGG
TTCGGTCCCAGGGCTGGCACTCTGTCGATACCCCACCGAGACCCCATTGGGGCCAATACGCCCGCGTTTC
TTCCTTTTCCCCACCCCACCCCCCAAGTTCGGGTGAAGGCCCAGGGCTCGCAGCCAACGTCGGGGCGGCA
GGCCCTGCCATAGCCTCAGGTTACTCATATATACTTTAGATTGATTTAAAACTTCATTTTTAATTTAAAA
GGATCTAGGTGAAGATCCTTTTTGATAATCTCATGACCAAAATCCCTTAACGTGAGTTTTCGTTCCACTG
AGCGTCAGACCCCGTAGAAAAGATCAAAGGATCTTCTTGAGATCCTTTTTTTCTGCGCGTAATCTGCTGC
TTGCAAACAAAAAAACCACCGCTACCAGCGGTGGTTTGTTTGCCGGATCAAGAGCTACCAACTCTTTTTC
CGAAGGTAACTGGCTTCAGCAGAGCGCAGATACCAAATACTGTCCTTCTAGTGTAGCCGTAGTTAGGCCA
CCACTTCAAGAACTCTGTAGCACCGCCTACATACCTCGCTCTGCTAATCCTGTTACCAGTGGCTGCTGCC
AGTGGCGATAAGTCGTGTCTTACCGGGTTGGACTCAAGACGATAGTTACCGGATAAGGCGCAGCGGTCGG
GCTGAACGGGGGGTTCGTGCACACAGCCCAGCTTGGAGCGAACGACCTACACCGAACTGAGATACCTACA
GCGTGAGCTATGAGAAAGCGCCACGCTTCCCGAAGGGAGAAAGGCGGACAGGTATCCGGTAAGCGGCAGG
GTCGGAACAGGAGAGCGCACGAGGGAGCTTCCAGGGGGAAACGCCTGGTATCTTTATAGTCCTGTCGGGT
TTCGCCACCTCTGACTTGAGCGTCGATTTTTGTGATGCTCGTCAGGGGGGCGGAGCCTATGGAAAAACGC
CAGCAACGCGGCCTTTTTACGGTTCCTGGCCTTTTGCTGGCCTTTTGCTCACATGTTCTTTCCTGCGTTA
TCCCCTGATTCTGTGGATAACCGTATTACCGCCATGCAT
Features (pLannotate 1.2.2; 18 found; start..end, strand, type, name):
     61..364     +  enhancer       CMV enhancer: human cytomegalovirus immediate early enhancer
    365..568     +  promoter       CMV promoter: human cytomegalovirus (CMV) immediate early promoter
    564..597     +  LTR            5' LTR (truncated) (fragment): truncated 5' long terminal repeat (LTR) from HIV-1
    613..631     +  promoter       T7 promoter: promoter for bacteriophage T7 RNA polymerase
    665..1381    +  CDS            EGFP: EGFP is a basic (constitutively fluorescent) green fluorescent protein published in 1996, derived from Aequorea victoria. It is reported to be a rapidly-maturing weak dimer with moderate acid sensitivity.
   1382..1402    +  misc_feature   MCS (fragment): multiple cloning site
   1409..2728    +  CDS            R3HCC1: R3HC1_HUMAN - Experimental evidence at protein level: Swiss-Prot protein existence level 1. From Homo sapiens (Human).
   2732..2768    +  misc_feature   MCS (fragment): multiple cloning site
   2785..2869    +  CDS            large T antigen (fragment): large T antigen from SV40 (simian virus 40)
   2892..3013    +  polyA_signal   SV40 poly(A) signal: SV40 polyadenylation signal
   3047..3475    -  rep_origin     f1 ori (sequence partly withheld): f1 bacteriophage origin of replication; arrow indicates direction of (+) strand synthesis
   3502..3606    +  promoter       AmpR promoter: bla
   3608..3965    +  promoter       SV40 promoter: SV40 enhancer and early promoter
   4000..4794    +  CDS            NeoR/KanR: aminoglycoside phosphotransferase from Tn5; aph(3')-II (or nptII); confers resistance to neomycin, kanamycin, and G418 (Geneticin®)
   4815..4967    +  CDS            ble (fragment): BLE_KLEPN - Experimental evidence at protein level: Swiss-Prot protein existence level 1. Binding protein with a strong affinity to the bleomycin family of antibiotics. Binds to CL990; an antimitotic-antibiotic compound. From Klebsiella pneumoniae.
   5026..5073    +  polyA_signal   HSV TK poly(A) signal: herpes simplex virus thymidine kinase polyadenylation signal (Cole and Stacy, 1985)
   5164..5180    -  polyA_signal   bGH poly(A) signal (fragment): bovine growth hormone polyadenylation signal
   5402..5990    +  rep_origin     ori: high-copy-number ColE1/pMB1/pBR322/pUC origin of replication
