[The description below was written by a language model from this plasmid's Addgene catalogue record and pLannotate feature annotations shown in this document.]
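Description:
pT7-EGFP-C1-HsR3HCC1_39-480-EBMmut_K is a 6.1 kb mammalian expression plasmid that produces a fragment of human R3HCC1 fused to the C-terminus of EGFP. The catalogue lists the backbone as unknown, but the name and the annotated layout are consistent with an EGFP-C1-style vector to which a T7 promoter has been added. It replicates in E. coli from a high-copy ColE1/pUC-type origin and also carries an f1 origin. A single NeoR/KanR (Tn5 aminoglycoside phosphotransferase) gene sits behind tandem bacterial (bla-type) and SV40 early promoters and is terminated by the HSV TK poly(A) signal. It therefore gives kanamycin resistance in bacteria and can support G418 selection in mammalian cells.

The expression cassette is driven by the CMV immediate-early enhancer and promoter. A T7 promoter lies just upstream of the coding region, which would also allow transcription by T7 RNA polymerase. EGFP is followed by a short multiple-cloning-site remnant that serves as a linker, then the R3HCC1 coding sequence, and the transcript ends at the SV40 poly(A) signal. The insert was taken from a human cDNA and corresponds to residues 39–480 relative to Swiss-Prot isoform 1. "EBMmut" in the name indicates a mutated EJC-binding motif, but the record does not state which residues were changed. Short hits annotated as HIV-1 LTR, large T antigen, ble and bGH poly(A) fragments are probably incidental matches to backbone sequence rather than functional elements.

The associated publication concerns conserved motifs that mediate binding to the exon junction complex in nonsense-mediated mRNA decay. This suggests the construct serves as a binding-deficient, GFP-tagged protein for interaction or localisation studies in human cells. The deposited sequence may be theoretical rather than fully verified.
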