Addgene plasmid #146765: pT7-EGFP-C1-HsR3HCC1_39-480-EBMmut_K
Purpose: Mammalian Expression of HsR3HCC1_39-480-EBMmut
Depositing lab: Elisa Izaurralde. Depositing organization: Max Planck Institute for Developmental Biology. Publication: SMG6 interacts with the exon junction complex via two conserved EJC-binding motifs (EBMs) required for nonsense-mediated mRNA decay. Kashima I, Jonas S, Jayachandran U, Buchwald G, Conti E, Lupas AN, Izaurralde E. Genes Dev. 2010 Nov 1. 24(21):2440-50. 10.1101/gad.604610 PubMed 20930030.
Backbone
  Vector backbone: Unknown
  Vector type: Mammalian Expression
Growth in bacteria
  Bacterial resistance: Kanamycin, 50 μg/mL
  Growth temperature: 37°C
  Growth strain: DH5alpha
  Copy number: High Copy
Gene/Insert
  Gene/Insert name: HsR3HCC1_39-480-EBMmut
  Species: H. sapiens (human)
  Mutation: sequence extracted from BC050572.1; 39-480 truncated version of human R3HCC1 compared to the sequence given by Swiss prot.:Q9Y3T6 Isoform1
  Entrez Gene: R3HCC1
  Cloning method: Unknown
Terms and licenses: Academic/Nonprofit Terms; Industry Terms: Not Available to Industry
Depositor comments: Plasmids from this collection were made available to the research community and donated after the lab closed. Please note that the sequence provided by the depositing laboratory may be theoretical/predicted or based on Sanger sequencing results. There may be discrepancies between sequencing results obtained by Addgene and the depositor sequence. If an Addgene verified sequence is not available, please contact before placing your order to request that our lab fully sequence the plasmid.
How to cite: pT7-EGFP-C1-HsR3HCC1_39-480-EBMmut_K was a gift from Elisa Izaurralde (Addgene plasmid # 146765 ; http://n2t.net/addgene:146765 ; RRID:Addgene_146765)
